>Addgene plasmid #231732 | pBIG1e-CDK9/Cyclin T1 | addgene full sequence | sequence record 461156 | Addgene NGS Result
CAGGGCATCCATTTATTACTCAACCGTAACCGATTTTGCCAGGTTACGCGGCTGGTCTATGCGGTGTGAA
ATACCGCACAGATGCGTAAGGAGAAAATACCGCATCAGGCGCTCTTCCGCTTCCTCGCTCACTGACTCGC
TGCGCTCGGTCGTTCGGCTGCGGCGAGCGGTATCAGCTCACTCAAAGGCGGTAATACGGTTATCCACAGA
ATCAGGGGATAACGCAGGAAAGAACATGTGAGCAAAAGGCCAGCAAAAGGCCAGGAACCGTAAAAAGGCC
GCGTTGCTGGCGTTTTTCCATAGGCTCCGCCCCCCTGACGAGCATCACAAAAATCGACGCTCAAGTCAGA
GGTGGCGAAACCCGACAGGACTATAAAGATACCAGGCGTTTCCCCCTGGAAGCTCCCTCGTGCGCTCTCC
TGTTCCGACCCTGCCGCTTACCGGATACCTGTCCGCCTTTCTCCCTTCGGGAAGCGTGGCGCTTTCTCAT
AGCTCACGCTGTAGGTATCTCAGTTCGGTGTAGGTCGTTCGCTCCAAGCTGGGCTGTGTGCACGAACCCC
CCGTTCAGCCCGACCGCTGCGCCTTATCCGGTAACTATCGTCTTGAGTCCAACCCGGTAAGACACGACTT
ATCGCCACTGGCAGCAGCCACTGGTAACAGGATTAGCAGAGCGAGGTATGTAGGCGGTGCTACAGAGTTC
TTGAAGTGGTGGCCTAACTACGGCTACACTAGAAGAATAGTATTTGGTATCTGCGCTCTGCTGAAGCCAG
TTACCTTCGGAAAAAGAGTTGGTAGCTCTTGATCCGGCAAACAAACCACCGCTGGTAGCGGTGGTTTTTT
TGTTTGCAAGCAGCAGATTACGCGCAGAAAAAAAGGATCTCAAGAAGATCCTTTGATCTTTTCTACGGGG
TCTGACGCTCAGTGGAACGAAAACTCACGTTAAGGGATTTTGGTCATGAGATTATCAAAAAGGATCTTCA
CCTAGATCCTTTTAAATTAAAAATGAAGTTTTAAATCAATCTAAAGTATATATGAGTAAACTTGGTCTGA
CAGTTACCAATGCTTAATCAGTGAGGCACCTATCTCAGCGATCTGTCTATTTCGTTCATCCATAGTTGCC
TGACTCCCCGTCGTGTAGATAACTACGATACGGGAGGGCTTACCATCTGGCCCCAGTGCTGCAATGATAC
CGCGAGACCCACGCTCACCGGCTCCAGATTTATCAGCAATAAACCAGCCAGCCGGAAGGGCCGAGCGCAG
AAGTGGTCCTGCAACTTTATCCGCCTCCATCCAGTCTATTAATTGTTGCCGGGAAGCTAGAGTAAGTAGT
TCGCCAGTTAATAGTTTGCGCAACGTTGTTGCCATTGCTACAGGCATCGTGGTGTCACGCTCGTCGTTTG
GTATGGCTTCATTCAGCTCCGGTTCCCAACGATCAAGGCGAGTTACATGATCCCCCATGTTGTGCAAAAA
AGCGGTTAGCTCCTTCGGTCCTCCGATCGTTGTCAGAAGTAAGTTGGCCGCAGTGTTATCACTCATGGTT
ATGGCAGCACTGCATAATTCTCTTACTGTCATGCCATCCGTAAGATGCTTTTCTGTGACTGGTGAGTACT
CAACCAAGTCATTCTGAGAATAGTGTATGCGGCGACCGAGTTGCTCTTGCCCGGCGTCAATACGGGATAA
TACCGCGCCACATAGCAGAACTTTAAAAGTGCTCATCATTGGAAAACGTTCTTCGGGGCGAAAACTCTCA
AGGATCTTACCGCTGTTGAGATCCAGTTCGATGTAACCCACTCGTGCACCCAACTGATCTTCAGCATCTT
TTACTTTCACCAGCGTTTCTGGGTGAGCAAAAACAGGAAGGCAAAATGCCGCAAAAAAGGGAATAAGGGC
GACACGGAAATGTTGAATACTCATACTCTTCCTTTTTCAATATTATTGAAGCATTTATCAGGGTTATTGT
CTCATGAGCGGATACATATTTGAATGTATTTAGAAAAATAAACAAATAGGGGTTCCGCGCACATTTCCCC
GAAAAGTGCCACCTAAATTGTAAGCGTTAATATTTTGTTAAAATTCGCGTTAAATTTTTGTTAAATCAGC
TCATTTTTTAACCAATAGGCCGAAATCGGCAAAATCCCTTATAAATCAAAAGAATAGACCGAGATAGGGT
[37 nt withheld, positions 2171-2207]
AAGAACGTGGACTCCAACGTCAAAGG
[49 nt withheld, positions 2234-2282]
T
[91 nt withheld, positions 2284-2374]
G
[124 nt withheld, positions 2376-2499]
CCCATTCGCCAATCCGTCGGCTTGAACGAATTGTTAGACATTATTTGCCGACTACCTTGGTGATCTCGCC
TTTCACGTAGTGGACAAATTCTTCCAACTGATCTGCGCGCGAGGCCAAGCGATCTTCTTCTTGTCCAAGA
TAAGCCTGTCTAGCTTCAAGTATGACGGGCTGATACTGGGCCGGCAGGCGCTCCATTGCCCAGTCGGCAG
CGACATCCTTCGGCGCGATTTTGCCGGTTACTGCGCTGTACCAAATGCGGGACAACGTAAGCACTACATT
TCGCTCATCGCCAGCCCAGTCGGGCGGCGAGTTCCATAGCGTTAAGGTTTCATTTAGCGCCTCAAATAGA
TCCTGTTCAGGAACCGGATCAAAGAGTTCCTCCGCCGCTGGACCTACCAAGGCAACGCTATGTTCTCTTG
CTTTTGTCAGCAAGATAGCCAGATCAATGTCGATCGTGGCTGGCTCGAAGATACCTGCAAGAATGTCATT
GCGCTGCCATTCTCCAAATTGCAGTTCGCGCTTAGCTGGATAACGCCACGGAATGATGTCGTCGTGCACA
ACAATGGTGACTTCTACAGCGCGGAGAATCTCGCTCTCTCCAGGGGAAGCCGAAGTTTCCAAAAGGTCGT
TGATCAAAGCTCGCCGCGTTGTTTCATCAAGCCTTACGGTCACCGTAACCAGCAAATCAATATCACTGTG
TGGCTTCAGGCCGCCATCCACTGCGGAGCCGTACAAATGTACGGCCAGCAACGTCGGTTCGAGATGGCGC
TCGATGACGCCAACTACCTCTGATAGTTGAGTCGATACTTCGGCGATCACCGCTTCCCTCATGATGTTTA
ACTTTGTTTTAGGGCGACTGCCCTGCTGCGTAACATCGTTGCTGCTCCATAACATCAAACATCGACCCAC
GGCGTAACGCGCTTGCTGCTTGGATGCCCGAGGCATAGACTGTACCCCAAAAAAACAGTCATAACAAGCC
ATGAAAACCGCCACTGCGCCGTTACCACCGCTGCGTTCGGTCAAGGTTCTGGACCAGTTGCGTGAGCGCA
TACGCTACTTACCGGTTTATTGACTACCGGAAGCAGTGTGACCGTGTGCTTCTCAAATGCCTGAGGCCAG
TTTGCTCAGGCTCTCCCCGTGGAGGTAATAATTGACGATATGATCATTTATTCTGCCTCCCAGTTCAGGC
TGCAAATAAGCGTTGATATTCAGTCAATTACAAACATTAATAACGAAGAGATGACAGAAAAATTTTCATT
CTGTGACAGAGAAAAAGTAGCCGAAGATGACGGTTTGTCACATGGAGTTGGCAGGATGTTTGATTAAAAA
CATAACAGGAAGAAAAATGCCCCGCTGTGGGCGGACAAAATAGTTGGGAACTGGGAGGGGTGGAAATGGA
GTTTTTAAGGATTATTTAGGGAAGAGTGACAAAATAGATGGGAACTGGGTGTAGCGTCGTAAGCTAATAC
GAAAATTAAAAATGACAAAATAGTTTGGAACTAGATTTCACTTATCTGGTTCGGATCTCCTGTTTAAACC
AAGTCAATGTCAGTGTTTTTAATTAACCCGTAGTGGCTATGGCAGGGCTTGCCGCCCCGACGTTGGCTGC
GAGCCCTGGGCCTTCACCCGAACTTGGGGGTTGGGGTGGGGAAAAGGAAGAAACGCGGGCGTATTGGTCC
CAATGGGGTCTCGGTGGGGTATCGACGTAACCCCGATTGAGATATAGATTTATTTAAATGGTTATGATAG
TTATTGCTCAGCGGTGGCAGCAGCCAACTCAGCTTCCTTTCGGGCTTTGTTAGCAGCCGGATCTTCTAGG
CTCAAGCAGTGATCAGATCCAGACATGATAAGATACATTGATGAGTTTGGACAAACCACAACTAGAATGC
AGTGAAAAAAATGCTTTATTTGTGAAATTTGTGATGCTATTGCTTTATTTGTAACCATTATAAGCTGCAA
TAAACAAGTTAACAACAACAATTGCATTCATTTTATGTTTCAGGTTCAGGGGGAGGTGTGGGAGGTTTTT
TAAAGCAAGTAAAACCTCTACAAATGTGGTATGGCTGATTATGATCCTCTAGTACTTCTCGACAAGCTTT
TACTTAGGAAGGGGTGGAAGTGGTGGAGGAGGTTCTGATGGCAGAGGTGGTGGCCGGGGTTTGTCTGTAT
TGCCAGATCTCGAGGAGATTCCACCAGACCGAGGATTCAGATAGTCACTATAAGGACGAACAAATTCAAA
TGCAGTAGGCTGAGTGGGCTGAACACCCTGGGCACTGAGCAGGGAGTGAAGCATATTCACAGTGTCTTGA
TAGTCTATTGTCTGGGTCGTGTTGTGACCATTGGCCCCAGTGGGCCCTTTATCCAGTTTCGAATGAGGGA
CACGAGTTTTACAGCTGGGCTGTGAAAAGGAAAGGCCACTTGTGTCTGAGCTATGCCCAGGCATCTGACC
CATTGTAGGAAGTGAAGGGAAGGAGAAATTTAGGGAAGAGGATTTAGTACTCTTGGCAATCTTGGCTGGA
TGATCAAACACAGCCCCTCCAGTCTCTTCAGAGGGTCCCCTTTTACGAGTAGAACTGGAAGAGGAAAAAG
AACTAGACAAGCTATAGGTTTTATGTGCTAAGTTGCTTGTCTGGCTACTATGTTTTGGATCACCAGGACG
TTTGTTCCCAGTACCAACTGGAAGTTGGGAATGAGAGTGCTTGTGTGAGTGGTGATTATGATGATGATGA
TGATTAGATGGGTGAGTCTTGTGCTTTTCTTTGTGCTCTCGGCTCTTTGTAACACTGTCCTCTACAGAAT
TGTGCTTATCAGCTGCAGCATGGACTTTTATGCGCATTTTTATCTCCTCTGGTTTTGAAGACGCAGCTTT
ATCTCCACCTGCCACTGGGATTCTCATTTTGAGAGCTGTTTTGTCAGCCTTTTCCAGAAAAGGCCGCTCG
GGGTTTTCTGAACCCTCTATGGGCATTTTTAGAATGACTGAAGAATGGCTATCATGATGAGAAAGGAGAT
TCTGGGCAGCATATGCATATTGTGACTTCACATTGGCTTCCATGTTCTCCAGTTGCCTCTTCTGGGCAGC
CAATTCTTCTGCATGCTTCGCGCGGTATTCTTTCAGTGACACTTTAGCTGATGGCACACTCTTACTATTC
TGCTTCTGGGAAATAAATGCATTTGAACCATCCTGTGGTAAGGAATGATCAACTCCTGTAAGTGCTAAAT
TCTCACTAGTCCGATGACCCTGAGTAGGTTCTAGTTTGAAAGAAGGTTGGGAGGACAGCCAACGCTTGCC
CGGCAACATCTCCACACTGGTTAAGTTGCTGGATGACTCTTCGGAGACTGGCAGGGAAGGCACTGCACTT
GTGGTAGAAGTTGACATGCTCATTAAACCTGCAATGGTTGTGTCTGAAGAGCTCTGGGAAATCATATTGA
GGATTGTCTGCTCTGAAGTCTTTTCATCTGTTCCTCGGTCATCTGCTTTTGTTTTCTTGGCAGCCTCGCA
TGCCCTCCAATTCCAAATGCGTTTGAGCCTGTTGGGAGTTTTCTCCAAAATCTGTAGAAACTCATGTGTC
AGTTCATCTAAAAGTTCCAAGGTCACAGTGGCGTCAACATACTCCCACCAGTGCTTCCCGTCAGTTGAGA
CTGGGATCTCCCAATTGGACCACTTGCAAGCCAGGTGAATGCAGACACAGGCCACCACAGGAGGTGTGTA
CTGCAGGCTAAATGTGGTCAAATGCAGGCTGTTGGTTGCCATGAAGTAAGAAGTCTGTGCTAAGTCCTTG
CTTGCTCGAACAAGTTGAGTGCACTTTACTACATGAGTATGTGGGTGATCAATTGTTAGTTCAAAGCCTA
AAGTCTGCAAAATTATGCTTTCTAAAATGACCAGATCTTGAACTTGTTGCAAATAAGCCTCACTTCTAGT
ATCAGGAAGGGATTCCTGAGGATGGAGACAAGTATGTGCTACCTTGATGACATGTTCCAATTTTTTGGGC
TGCTCCTCCACTTTAGCTGCTAGAAACAAGGCTGCTGGAGCCACAGAATTTCCAGGGAACTGTGTGAAGG
ACTGAATCATGTAGAATCGATGCATGTATACTATAGCAGTGTTGATAGTCAATTGTGAGACGTTAAGACG
CTGCCCCATGTCCTGAAGCAGATTGGCCGCCTGCTGGCGATAAGAAAGTTCTTTATCTGGGTCCACGCCA
AAACGACGGGATGGGCTATTTTCCAGCTGTTCTCGAGTGAAATACCACCGTTTGTTGTTGTTCTTCCTCT
CTCCCTCCATGGATCCGCGCCCGATGGTGGGACGGTATGAATAATCCGGAATATTTATAGGTTTTTTTAT
TACAAAACTGTTACGAAAACAGTAAAATACTTATTTATTTGCGAGATGGTTATCATTTTAATTATCTCCA
TGATCTATTAATATTCCGGAGTAGGTCGATTTAAACGTGCAATAGTATCCAGTTTATTTAAATGGTTATG
ATAGTTATTGCTCAGCGGTGGCAGCAGCCAACTCAGCTTCCTTTCGGGCTTTGTTAGCAGCCGGATCTTC
TAGGCTCAAGCAGTGATCAGATCCAGACATGATAAGATACATTGATGAGTTTGGACAAACCACAACTAGA
ATGCAGTGAAAAAAATGCTTTATTTGTGAAATTTGTGATGCTATTGCTTTATTTGTAACCATTATAAGCT
GCAATAAACAAGTTAACAACAACAATTGCATTCATTTTATGTTTCAGGTTCAGGGGGAGGTGTGGGAGGT
TTTTTAAAGCAAGTAAAACCTCTACAAATGTGGTATGGCTGATTATGATCCTCTAGTACTTCTCGACAAG
CTTTCAGAAGACGCGCTCAAACTCCGTCTGGTTGGTGGTGGCGGGATTGCGACTCTGGTTGGTGGACTGC
TGGGTGATCTGGCTGCCCTTCCGGCGCGGTGGTGCCAAGTACTCGAACATGGACGTCAGGTGGGTGGAGA
GCATGCCCTTGAGGTCGGAGGGCATGGGGTCGGACCAGAAGAAGTCGTGGTTGAGGGCGTCATCGCTGTC
GATGCGCTGGGCAGGGTCCAGCACCAGCAGCTTGTCGATGAGGTCCAGTGCGTATGGGTCACGCACATAG
GCCTTCAGCCTGTCCTTCACCTTCCGCTTCTGGCCCTTGACCAGCTCCAGCTTTTCGTACAGCTCATAGT
TGTCCACGTTTGGCCACACCTCAGGGGTGATGGAGCCGCAGAGCTGACTGATGAGGGCGAGTTGGTGCTG
CTCCGTGTTGCCCTGCATGATGGGGCTGCGGGTCCACATCTCTGCCATGATGCACCCAGCACCCCACAGG
TCAATGGGGGGGCCGTAGTCCCGCTCCCCGAGCAACAGCTCCGGGGGCCGGTACCAGAGTGTCACCACAC
GGTTGGTGTAGCGGTTGGGCTGGCTGTTCTTGGCCAGGCTGAAGGCCCGGGCCAGCCCAAAGTCTGCCAG
CTTCAGGACCCCATCACGAGTGATAAGCACATTAGCAGCCTTCATGTCCCTATGCAGGATCTTGTTTCTG
TGGATGTAGTAGAGGCCGTTAAGCAGCATCTGCATCACCCTCTTGATCTCAGACAGCGTGAACTTGACCA
AAACATTGCTCAACAGCCCAGCAAGGTCATGCTCGCAGAAGTCGAACACCAGGTATATACTACCCTTGCA
GCGGTTATAGGGGGAAGCTTTGGTTCGACAAATCTCAATCAAGTTGACCACATTCTCGTGTTTTAGAAGC
TGAAGGATCTTGATCTCCCGCAAGGCTGTAATGGGGAACCCCTCCTTCTCGTTTTCCATCAGCACCTTCT
TCAGAGCCACCTTCTGGCCGGTCTTGCGGTGCCTGGCCTTGAACACCTCCCCGAAGGTGCCTTGGCCGAT
CTTGGCGAGCTTCTCGTATTTGGAAACTTCATCACAAAAAGGGCACTCCACCGAGTCGTACTGCTTTGCG
GGTCCCTGAAAGAGGACTTCAAGATCGAGCTTGTCATCGTCGTCCTTGTAGTCCATGGATCCGCGCCCGA
TGGTGGGACGGTATGAATAATCCGGAATATTTATAGGTTTTTTTATTACAAAACTGTTACGAAAACAGTA
AAATACTTATTTATTTGCGAGATGGTTATCATTTTAATTATCTCCATGATCTATTAATATTCCGGAGTAG
GTCGATTTAAATCTTTAGACCATAGAGCGTTCACTTGACAGAGTGCCAGCCCTGGGACCGAACCCCGCGT
TTATGAACAAACGACCCAACACCCGTGCGTTTTATTCTGTCTTTTTATTGCCGTCATAGCGCGGGTTCCT
TCCGGTATTGTCTCCTTCCGTGTTTCAGTTAGCCTCGATAAAAACTAAGCTATGTGAACCGTTTAAACCC
AGATAACTTCGTATAATGTATGCTATACGAAGTTATGGTACCGCGGCCGCGTAGAGGATCTGTTGATCAG
CAGTTCAACCTGTTGATAGTACAAACAAAGCTGTAGCCAACCACTAGAACTATAGCTAGAGTCCTGGGCG
AACAAACGATGCTCGCCTTCCAGAAAACCGAGGATGCGAACCACTTCATCCGGGGTCAGCACCACCGGCA
AGCGCCGCGACGGCCGAGGTCTACCGATCTCCTGAAGCAAGGGCAGATCCGTGCACAGCACCTTGCCGTA
GAAGAACAGCAAGGCCGCCAATGCCTGACGATGCGTGGAGACCGAAACCTTGCGCTCGTTCGCCAGCCAG
GACAGAAATGCCTCGACTTCGCTGCTGCCCAAGGTTGCCGGGTGACGCACACCGTGGAAACGGATGAAGG
CACAAACCCAGTTGACATAAGCCTGTTCGGTTCGTAAACTGTAATGCAAGTAGCGTATGCGCTCACGCAA
CTGGTCCAGAACCTTGACCGAACGCAGCGGTGGTAACGGCGCAGTGGCGGTTTTCATGGCTTGTTATGAC
TGTTTTTTTGTACAGTCTATGCCTCGGGCATCCAAGCAGCAAGCGCGTTACGCCGTGGGTCGATGTTTGA
TGTTATGGAGCAGCAACGATGTTACGCAGCAGCAACGATGTTACGCAGCAGGGCAGTCGCCCTAAAACAA
AGTTAGGTGGCTCAAGTATGGGCATCATTCGCACATGTAGGCTCGGCCCTGACCAAGTCAAATCCATGCG
GGCTGCTCTTGATCTTTTCGGTCGTGAGTTCGGAGACGTAGCCACCTACTCCCAACATCAGCCGGACTCC
GATTACCTCGGGAACTTGCTCCGTAGTAAGACATTCATCGCGCTTGCTGCCTTCGACCAAGAAGCGGTTG
TTGGCGCTCTCGCGGCTTACGTTCTGCCCAAGTTTGAGCAGCCGCGTAGTGAGATCTATATCTATGATCT
CGCAGTCTCCGGCGAGCACCGGAGGCAGGGCATTGCCACCGCGCTCATCAATCTCCTCAAGCATGAGGCC
AACGCGCTTGGTGCTTATGTGATCTACGTGCAAGCAGATTACGGTGACGATCCCGCAGTGGCTCTCTATA
CAAAGTTGGGCATACGGGAAGAAGTGATGCACTTTGATATCGACCCAAGTACCGCCACCTAACAATTCGT
TCAAGCCGAGATCGGCTTCCCGGCCGCGGAGTTGTTCGGTAAATTGTCACAACGCCGCGAATATAGTCTT
TACCATGCCCTTGGCCACGCCCCTCTTTAATACGACGGGCAATTTGCACTTCAGAAAATGAAGAGTTTGC
TTTAGCCATAACAAAAGTCCAGTATGCTTTTTCACAGCATAACTGGACTGATTTCAGTTTACAACTATTC
TGTCTAGTTTAAGACTTTATTGTCATAGTTTAGATCTATTTTGTTCAGTTTAAGACTTTATTGTCCGCCC
ACACCCGCTTACG
Features (pLannotate 1.2.2; 28 found; start..end, strand, type, name):
     58..109     +  misc_feature   bom (fragment): basis of mobility region from pBR322
    295..883     -  rep_origin     ori: high-copy-number ColE1/pMB1/pBR322/pUC origin of replication
   1054..1914    -  CDS            AmpR: β-lactamase; bla; confers resistance to ampicillin, carbenicillin, and related antibiotics
   1915..2019    -  promoter       AmpR promoter: bla
   2045..2499    -  rep_origin     f1 ori (sequence partly withheld): f1 bacteriophage origin of replication; arrow indicates direction of (+) strand synthesis
   2540..3331    -  CDS            SmR: aminoglycoside adenylyltransferase (Murphy, 1985); aadA; confers resistance to spectinomycin and streptomycin
   3338..3394    -  CDS            GmR (fragment): gentamycin acetyltransferase; aacC1; confers resistance to gentamycin
   3480..3560    +  CDS            int (fragment): INT2_ECOLX - Protein inferred from homology: Swiss-Prot protein existence level 3. Putative integrase believed to be involved in the insertion of antibiotic resistance genes into plasmids and transposons. From Escherichia coli.
   3855..4020    +  mobile_element Tn7L: mini-Tn7 element (left end of the Tn7 transposon) Tn7
   4257..4306    -  CDS            SET1 (fragment): solubility-enhancement tag derived from T7 phage gene 10B
   4335..4469    -  polyA_signal   SV40 poly(A) signal: SV40 polyadenylation signal
   4492..4575    -  CDS            large T antigen (fragment): large T antigen from SV40 (simian virus 40)
   4602..6779    -  CDS            CCNT1: CCNT1_HUMAN - Experimental evidence at protein level: Swiss-Prot protein existence level 1. (Microbial infection) In case of HIV or SIV infections, binds to the transactivation domain of the viral nuclear transcriptional activator, Tat, thereby increasing Tat's affinity for the transactivating response RNA element (TAR RNA). Serves as an essential cofactor for Tat, by promoting RNA Pol II activation, allowing transcription of viral genes. From Homo sapiens (Human).
   6822..6913    -  promoter       polyhedrin promoter: polh from Autographa californica; promoter for the baculovirus polyhedrin gene
   6991..7040    -  CDS            SET1 (fragment): solubility-enhancement tag derived from T7 phage gene 10B
   7069..7203    -  polyA_signal   SV40 poly(A) signal: SV40 polyadenylation signal
   7226..7309    -  CDS            large T antigen (fragment): large T antigen from SV40 (simian virus 40)
   7336..8448    -  CDS            CDK9: CDK9_HUMAN - Also known as CDC2L4, TAK. Experimental evidence at protein level: Swiss-Prot protein existence level 1. Protein kinase involved in the regulation of transcription (PubMed:10574912, PubMed:10757782, PubMed:11145967, PubMed:11575923, PubMed:11809800, PubMed:11884399, PubMed:14701750, PubMed:16109376, PubMed:16109377, PubMed:20930849, PubMed:28426094). Member of the cyclin-dependent kinase pair (CDK9/cyclin-T) complex, also called positive transcription elongation factor b (P-TEFb), which facilitates the transition from abortive to productive elongation by phosphorylating the CTD (C
   8449..8472    -  CDS            HRV 3C site: recognition and cleavage site for human rhinovirus 3C and PreScission proteases
   8479..8499    -  CDS            FLAG (fragment): FLAG® epitope tag, followed by an enterokinase cleavage site
   8548..8639    -  promoter       polyhedrin promoter: polh from Autographa californica; promoter for the baculovirus polyhedrin gene
   8734..8782    -  polyA_signal   HSV TK poly(A) signal: herpes simplex virus thymidine kinase polyadenylation signal (Cole and Stacy, 1985)
   8872..8905    -  protein_bind   loxP: Cre-mediated recombination occurs in the 8-bp core sequence (GCATACAT). Cre recombinase
   8934..8961    +  rep_origin     R6K γ ori (fragment): γ replication origin from E. coli plasmid R6K; requires the R6K initiator protein pi for replication
   8961..9323    +  CDS            YPR2_ECOLX (fragment): Protein predicted: Swiss-Prot protein existence level 4. From Escherichia coli.
   9301..9329    +  promoter       Pc promoter: intI1 (promoter lies within the coding sequence); class 1 integron promoter
   9518..10051   +  CDS            GmR: gentamycin acetyltransferase; aacC1; confers resistance to gentamycin
  10118..10342   +  mobile_element Tn7R: mini-Tn7 element (right end of the Tn7 transposon) Tn7
