[The description below was written by a language model from this plasmid's Addgene catalogue record and pLannotate feature annotations shown in this document.]
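Description:
pBIG1e-CDK9/Cyclin T1 is a baculovirus transfer plasmid built on the pBIG1e backbone for co-expressing the two human subunits of the positive transcription elongation factor P-TEFb in insect cells. In E. coli it replicates from a high-copy ColE1/pUC-type origin and is selected with ampicillin. An f1 origin is also present, and the annotation additionally detects a spectinomycin/streptomycin resistance gene (aadA) in the backbone. The sequenced plasmid is about 10.4 kb.

The payload lies between the Tn7L and Tn7R ends of a mini-Tn7 element, which also encloses a gentamicin resistance gene driven by the integron Pc promoter. This arrangement typically allows Tn7 transposition of the whole segment into a baculoviral bacmid, from which recombinant virus is generated. Within the transposable region are two tandem, same-orientation expression cassettes, each with its own baculovirus polyhedrin promoter and SV40 polyadenylation signal. One drives human CDK9 carrying an N-terminal FLAG epitope followed by an HRV 3C (PreScission) protease site, so the tag can be used for affinity capture and then cleaved off. The other drives human cyclin T1 (CCNT1), for which no tag is recorded, so it would be expected to co-purify through its association with the tagged kinase. A loxP site, an HSV TK polyadenylation signal and a fragment of an R6K γ origin also sit in this region, probably remnants of the vector system. The short "SET1" and large T antigen hits flanking the SV40 terminators are likely annotation artefacts rather than functional coding parts.

The inserts were assembled by Gibson cloning. The stated purpose is protein expression in insect cells, and the associated work concerns kinase activity and RNA polymerase II CTD phosphorylation during transcript elongation.
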