Addgene plasmid #231732: pBIG1e-CDK9/Cyclin T1
Purpose: Protein expression in insect cells
Depositing lab: Jesper Svejstrup. Depositing organization: University of Copenhagen. Publication: PAF1C-mediated activation of CDK12/13 kinase activity is critical for CTD phosphorylation and transcript elongation. Lopez Martinez D, Todorovski I, Noe Gonzalez M, Rusimbi C, Blears D, Khallou N, Han Z, Dirac-Svejstrup AB, Svejstrup JQ. Mol Cell. 2025 May 15;85(10):1952-1967.e8. doi: 10.1016/j.molcel.2025.04.012. Epub 2025 May 1. PubMed 40315851.
Backbone
  Vector backbone: pBIG1e
  Vector type: Insect Expression
Growth in bacteria
  Bacterial resistance: Ampicillin, 100 μg/mL
  Growth temperature: 37°C
  Growth strain: DH5alpha
  Copy number: High Copy
Gene/Insert 1
  Gene/Insert name: CDK9 (alt name: CCNT1)
  Species: H. sapiens (human)
  Entrez Gene: CDK9 (a.k.a. C-2k, CDC2L4, CTK1, PITALRE, TAK)
  Tag / fusion protein: Flag-3C (N terminal on insert)
  Cloning method: Gibson Cloning
Gene/Insert 2
  Gene/Insert name: CCNT1
  Species: H. sapiens (human)
  Entrez Gene: CCNT1 (a.k.a. CCNT, CYCT1, HIVE1)
Terms and licenses: Academic/Nonprofit Terms; Industry Terms: Not Available to Industry
Depositor comments: Please visit https://doi.org/10.1101/2024.10.14.618141 for bioRxiv preprint.
How to cite: pBIG1e-CDK9/Cyclin T1 was a gift from Jesper Svejstrup (Addgene plasmid # 231732 ; http://n2t.net/addgene:231732 ; RRID:Addgene_231732)
